Addgene plasmid #52672: PSD-95_Y12E-pTagRFP
Purpose: expression of TagRFP-tagged PSD-95_Y12E
Depositing lab: Johannes Hell. Depositing organization: University of California, Davis.
Backbone
  Vector backbone: pTagRFP
  Backbone manufacturer: Evrogen
  Backbone size w/o insert (bp): 4733
  Vector type: Mammalian Expression
  Selectable markers: Neomycin (select with G418)
Growth in bacteria
  Bacterial resistance: Kanamycin, 50 μg/mL
  Growth temperature: 37°C
  Growth strain: DH5alpha
  Copy number: High Copy
Gene/Insert
  Gene/Insert name: PSD-95 (alt names: Postsynaptic density protein 95; Disks large homolog 4 (DLG4); Synapse-associated protein 90 (SAP-90))
  Species: R. norvegicus (rat)
  Mutation: Y12E
  GenBank ID: P78352
  Entrez Gene: Dlg4 (a.k.a. Dlgh4, PSD95, Sap90)
  Promoter: CMV
  Tag / fusion protein: tagRFP (C terminal on backbone)
  Cloning method: Restriction Enzyme; 5′ cloning site HindIII (not destroyed); 3′ cloning site EcoRI (not destroyed)
  Sequencing primers: 5′ CMV-F; 3′ mKate2-TurboRFP-R
Terms and licenses: Academic/Nonprofit Terms; Industry Terms: Not Available to Industry
Depositor comments: HindII and EcoRI were used to cut PSD-95 from PSD-95-pGW1 (received from David Bredt) and ligate it into pTagRFP-N. PSD-95 tyrosine 12 was mutated to glutamate (Y12E) by extending a complementary set of primers (PSD95Y12E-forward: 5’-GAC AAC CAA GAA AGA GCG CTA CCA AGA TGA AGA CAC G-3’, PSD95Y12E-reverse: 5'-CGT GTC TTC ATC TTG GTA GCG CTC TTT CTT GGT TGT C-3') along the whole template plasmid using Q5 high-fidelity DNA polymerase (NEB). DpnI was subsequently used to digest non-mutated, methylated template DNA prior to transformation.
How to cite: PSD-95_Y12E-pTagRFP was a gift from Johannes Hell (Addgene plasmid # 52672 ; http://n2t.net/addgene:52672 ; RRID:Addgene_52672)
