[The description below was written by a language model from this plasmid's Addgene catalogue record and pLannotate feature annotations shown in this document.]
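Description:
PSD-95_Y12E-pTagRFP is a mammalian expression plasmid built on Evrogen's pTagRFP-N backbone that produces rat PSD-95 (Dlg4, also called SAP-90) carrying a tyrosine-to-glutamate substitution at residue 12, fused at its C terminus to the monomeric red fluorescent protein TagRFP. The full construct is about 6.9 kb. It is maintained in E. coli at high copy through a ColE1/pUC-type origin and also carries an f1 origin for single-stranded DNA production. A single NeoR/KanR (aph(3')-II) gene serves both hosts. A bacterial bla-type promoter drives it for kanamycin selection, and the adjacent SV40 enhancer/early promoter drives it in mammalian cells for G418 selection, with an HSV TK polyadenylation signal terminating the transcript.

The expression cassette consists of the human CMV immediate-early enhancer and promoter, a remnant of the multiple cloning site, the Dlg4 coding sequence, a short linker derived from the remaining polylinker, the mammalian codon-optimised TagRFP coding sequence, and an SV40 polyadenylation signal. According to the depositor, PSD-95 was transferred from an earlier PSD-95 plasmid into the backbone using HindIII and EcoRI sites, both of which are retained. The Y12E change was then introduced by whole-plasmid site-directed mutagenesis with complementary primers, followed by DpnI removal of the parental template. The short annotated fragments of SV40 large T antigen, ble and the bGH poly(A) signal are probably backbone remnants or partial matches, not functional parts.

The stated purpose is expression of TagRFP-tagged PSD-95 Y12E. The red tag lets the mutant scaffold protein be visualised in transfected mammalian cells. Glutamate substitutions are commonly used to place a negative charge at a site, but the record does not state the rationale for this mutation.
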