Features (pLannotate 1.2.2; 16 found; start..end, strand, type, name):
     54..357     +  enhancer       CMV enhancer: human cytomegalovirus immediate early enhancer
    358..561     +  promoter       CMV promoter: human cytomegalovirus (CMV) immediate early promoter
    584..620     +  misc_feature   MCS (fragment): multiple cloning site
    627..2798    +  CDS            Dlg4: DLG4_RAT - Also known as Dlgh4, Psd95 From Rattus norvegicus (Rat).
   2800..2836    +  misc_feature   MCS (fragment): multiple cloning site
   2850..3563    +  CDS            TagRFP: monomeric derivative of red fluorescent protein from Entacmaea quadricolor (Merzlyak et al., 2007) mammalian codon-optimized
   3579..3662    +  CDS            large T antigen (fragment): large T antigen from SV40 (simian virus 40)
   3685..3806    +  polyA_signal   SV40 poly(A) signal: SV40 polyadenylation signal
   3840..4268    -  rep_origin     f1 ori (sequence partly withheld): f1 bacteriophage origin of replication; arrow indicates direction of (+) strand synthesis
   4295..4399    +  promoter       AmpR promoter: bla
   4401..4758    +  promoter       SV40 promoter: SV40 enhancer and early promoter
   4793..5587    +  CDS            NeoR/KanR: aminoglycoside phosphotransferase from Tn5; aph(3')-II (or nptII); confers resistance to neomycin, kanamycin, and G418 (Geneticin®)
   5608..5760    +  CDS            ble (fragment): BLE_KLEPN - Experimental evidence at protein level: Swiss-Prot protein existence level 1. Binding protein with a strong affinity to the bleomycin family of antibiotics. Binds to CL990; an antimitotic-antibiotic compound. From Klebsiella pneumoniae.
   5819..5866    +  polyA_signal   HSV TK poly(A) signal: herpes simplex virus thymidine kinase polyadenylation signal (Cole and Stacy, 1985)
   5957..5973    -  polyA_signal   bGH poly(A) signal (fragment): bovine growth hormone polyadenylation signal
   6195..6783    +  rep_origin     ori: high-copy-number ColE1/pMB1/pBR322/pUC origin of replication
>Addgene plasmid #52672 | PSD-95_Y12E-pTagRFP | depositor full sequence | sequence record 81956 | PSD-95_Y12E-pTagRFP sequence 6904 bps
TAATAGTAATCAATTACGGGGTCATTAGTTCATAGCCCATATATGGAGTTCCGCGTTACATAACTTACGG
TAAATGGCCCGCCTGGCTGACCGCCCAACGACCCCCGCCCATTGACGTCAATAATGACGTATGTTCCCAT
AGTAACGCCAATAGGGACTTTCCATTGACGTCAATGGGTGGAGTATTTACGGTAAACTGCCCACTTGGCA
GTACATCAAGTGTATCATATGCCAAGTACGCCCCCTATTGACGTCAATGACGGTAAATGGCCCGCCTGGC
ATTATGCCCAGTACATGACCTTATGGGACTTTCCTACTTGGCAGTACATCTACGTATTAGTCATCGCTAT
TACCATGGTGATGCGGTTTTGGCAGTACATCAATGGGCGTGGATAGCGGTTTGACTCACGGGGATTTCCA
AGTCTCCACCCCATTGACGTCAATGGGAGTTTGTTTTGGCACCAAAATCAACGGGACTTTCCAAAATGTC
GTAACAACTCCGCCCCATTGACGCAAATGGGCGGTAGGCGTGTACGGTGGGAGGTCTATATAAGCAGAGC
TGGTTTAGTGAACCGTCAGATCCGCTAGCGCTACCGGACTCAGATCTCGAGCTCAAGCTTGCCACCATGG
ACTGTCTCTGTATAGTGACAACCAAGAAAGAGCGCTACCAAGATGAAGACACGCCCCCTCTGGAACACAG
CCCGGCCCACCTCCCCAACCAGGCCAATTCTCCCCCTGTGATTGTCAACACGGACACCCTAGAAGCCCCA
GGATATGAGTTGCAGGTGAATGGAACAGAGGGGGAGATGGAGTATGAGGAGATCACATTGGAAAGGGGTA
ACTCAGGTCTGGGCTTCAGCATCGCAGGTGGCACTGACAACCCGCACATCGGTGACGACCCGTCCATTTT
TATCACCAAGATCATTCCTGGTGGGGCTGCAGCCCAGGATGGCCGCCTCAGGGTCAATGACAGCATCCTG
TTTGTAAATGAAGTGGATGTTCGGGAGGTGACCCATTCAGCTGCGGTGGAGGCCCTCAAAGAGGCAGGTT
CCATCGTTCGCCTCTATGTCATGCGCCGGAAACCCCCAGCCGAAAAGGTCATGGAGATCAAACTCATCAA
AGGGCCTAAAGGACTTGGCTTCAGCATTGCGGGGGGCGTTGGGAACCAGCACATCCCTGGAGATAACAGC
ATCTATGTAACGAAGATCATCGAAGGAGGTGCTGCCCACAAGGATGGCAGGTTGCAGATTGGAGACAAGA
TCCTGGCGGTCAACAGTGTGGGGCTGGAGGACGTCATGCACGAGGATGCCGTGGCAGCCCTGAAGAACAC
ATATGACGTTGTGTACCTAAAGGTGGCCAAGCCCAGCAATGCCTACCTGAGTGACAGCTATGCTCCCCCA
GACATCACAACCTCGTATTCTCAGCACCTGGACAATGAGATCAGTCATAGCAGCTACTTGGGCACTGACT
ACCCCACAGCCATGACCCCCACTTCCCCTCGGCGCTACTCCCCTGTGGCCAAGGACCTGCTGGGGGAGGA
AGACATTCCCCGGGAACCAAGGCGGATCGTGATCCATCGGGGCTCCACCGGCCTGGGCTTCAACATCGTG
GGCGGCGAGGATGGTGAAGGCATCTTCATCTCCTTCATCCTTGCTGGGGGTCCAGCCGACCTCAGTGGGG
AGCTACGGAAGGGGGACCAGATCCTGTCGGTCAATGGTGTTGACCTCCGCAATGCCAGTCACGAACAGGC
TGCCATTGCCCTGAAGAATGCGGGTCAGACGGTCACGATCATCGCTCAGTATAAACCAGAAGAGTATAGT
CGATTCGAGGCCAAGATCCATGATCTTCGGGAACAGCTCATGAATAGTAGCCTAGGCTCAGGGACTGCAT
CCTTGCGAAGCAACCCCAAGAGGGGCTTCTACATTAGGGCCCTGTTTGATTACGACAAGACCAAGGACTG
CGGTTTCTTGAGCCAGGCCCTGAGCTTCCGCTTCGGGGATGTGCTTCATGTCATTGACGCTGGTGACGAA
GAGTGGTGGCAAGCACGGCGGGTCCACTCCGACAGTGAGACCGACGACATTGGCTTCATTCCCAGCAAAC
GGCGGGTCGAGCGACGAGAGTGGTCAAGGTTAAAGGCCAAGGACTGGGGCTCCAGCTCTGGATCACAGGG
TCGAGAAGACTCGGTTCTGAGCTATGAGACGGTGACCCAGATGGAAGTGCACTATGCTCGTCCCATCATC
ATCCTTGGACCCACCAAAGACCGTGCCAACGATGATCTTCTCTCCGAGTTCCCCGACAAGTTTGGATCCT
GTGTCCCTCATACGACACGTCCTAAGCGGGAATATGAGATAGACGGCCGGGATTACCACTTTGTCTCCTC
CCGGGAGAAAATGGAGAAGGACATCCAGGCACACAAGTTCATTGAGGCTGGCCAGTACAACAGCCACCTC
TATGGGACCAGCGTCCAGTCTGTGCGAGAGGTAGCAGAGCAGGGGAAGCACTGCATCCTCGATGTCTCGG
CCAATGCCGTGCGGCGGCTGCAGGCGGCCCACCTGCACCCCATCGCCATCTTCATCCGTCCCCGCTCCCT
GGAGAATGTGCTAGAGATCAATAAGCGGATCACAGAGGAGCAAGCCCGGAAAGCCTTCGACAGAGCCACG
AAGCTGGAGCAGGAGTTCACAGAGTGCTTCTCAGCCATCGTAGAGGGCGACAGCTTTGAAGAGATCTATC
ACAAAGTGAAACGTGTCATTGAAGACCTCTCAGGCCCCTACATCTGGGTCCCAGCCCGAGAGAGACTCGG
AATTCTGCAGTCGACGGTACCGCGGGCCCGGGATCCACCGGTCGCCACCATGGTGTCTAAGGGCGAAGAG
CTGATTAAGGAGAACATGCACATGAAGCTGTACATGGAGGGCACCGTGAACAACCACCACTTCAAGTGCA
CATCCGAGGGCGAAGGCAAGCCCTACGAGGGCACCCAGACCATGAGAATCAAGGTGGTCGAGGGCGGCCC
TCTCCCCTTCGCCTTCGACATCCTGGCTACCAGCTTCATGTACGGCAGCAGAACCTTCATCAACCACACC
CAGGGCATCCCCGACTTCTTTAAGCAGTCCTTCCCTGAGGGCTTCACATGGGAGAGAGTCACCACATACG
AAGACGGGGGCGTGCTGACCGCTACCCAGGACACCAGCCTCCAGGACGGCTGCCTCATCTACAACGTCAA
GATCAGAGGGGTGAACTTCCCATCCAACGGCCCTGTGATGCAGAAGAAAACACTCGGCTGGGAGGCCAAC
ACCGAGATGCTGTACCCCGCTGACGGCGGCCTGGAAGGCAGAAGCGACATGGCCCTGAAGCTCGTGGGCG
GGGGCCACCTGATCTGCAACTTCAAGACCACATACAGATCCAAGAAACCCGCTAAGAACCTCAAGATGCC
CGGCGTCTACTATGTGGACCACAGACTGGAAAGAATCAAGGAGGCCGACAAAGAGACCTACGTCGAGCAG
CACGAGGTGGCTGTGGCCAGATACTGCGACCTCCCTAGCAAACTGGGGCACAAACTTAATTGAGCGGCCG
CGACTCTAGATCATAATCAGCCATACCACATTTGTAGAGGTTTTACTTGCTTTAAAAAACCTCCCACACC
TCCCCCTGAACCTGAAACATAAAATGAATGCAATTGTTGTTGTTAACTTGTTTATTGCAGCTTATAATGG
TTACAAATAAAGCAATAGCATCACAAATTTCACAAATAAAGCATTTTTTTCACTGCATTCTAGTTGTGGT
TTGTCCAAACTCATCAATGTATCTTAAGGCGTAAATTGTAAGCGTTAATATTTTGTTAAAATTCGCGTTA
AATTTTTGTTAAATCAGCTCATTTTTTAACCAATAGGCCGAAATCGGCAAAATCCCTTATAAATCAAAAG
AATAGACCGAGATAGGGT
[37 nt withheld, positions 3939-3975]
AAAGAACGTGGACTCCAACGTCAAAGG
[49 nt withheld, positions 4003-4051]
T
[91 nt withheld, positions 4053-4143]
G
[124 nt withheld, positions 4145-4268]
CAGGTGGCACTTTTCGGGGAAATGTGCGCGGAACCCCTATTTGTTTATTTTTCTAAATACATTCAAATAT
GTATCCGCTCATGAGACAATAACCCTGATAAATGCTTCAATAATATTGAAAAAGGAAGAGTCCTGAGGCG
GAAAGAACCAGCTGTGGAATGTGTGTCAGTTAGGGTGTGGAAAGTCCCCAGGCTCCCCAGCAGGCAGAAG
TATGCAAAGCATGCATCTCAATTAGTCAGCAACCAGGTGTGGAAAGTCCCCAGGCTCCCCAGCAGGCAGA
AGTATGCAAAGCATGCATCTCAATTAGTCAGCAACCATAGTCCCGCCCCTAACTCCGCCCATCCCGCCCC
TAACTCCGCCCAGTTCCGCCCATTCTCCGCCCCATGGCTGACTAATTTTTTTTATTTATGCAGAGGCCGA
GGCCGCCTCGGCCTCTGAGCTATTCCAGAAGTAGTGAGGAGGCTTTTTTGGAGGCCTAGGCTTTTGCAAA
GATCGATCAAGAGACAGGATGAGGATCGTTTCGCATGATTGAACAAGATGGATTGCACGCAGGTTCTCCG
GCCGCTTGGGTGGAGAGGCTATTCGGCTATGACTGGGCACAACAGACAATCGGCTGCTCTGATGCCGCCG
TGTTCCGGCTGTCAGCGCAGGGGCGCCCGGTTCTTTTTGTCAAGACCGACCTGTCCGGTGCCCTGAATGA
ACTGCAAGACGAGGCAGCGCGGCTATCGTGGCTGGCCACGACGGGCGTTCCTTGCGCAGCTGTGCTCGAC
GTTGTCACTGAAGCGGGAAGGGACTGGCTGCTATTGGGCGAAGTGCCGGGGCAGGATCTCCTGTCATCTC
ACCTTGCTCCTGCCGAGAAAGTATCCATCATGGCTGATGCAATGCGGCGGCTGCATACGCTTGATCCGGC
TACCTGCCCATTCGACCACCAAGCGAAACATCGCATCGAGCGAGCACGTACTCGGATGGAAGCCGGTCTT
GTCGATCAGGATGATCTGGACGAAGAGCATCAGGGGCTCGCGCCAGCCGAACTGTTCGCCAGGCTCAAGG
CGAGCATGCCCGACGGCGAGGATCTCGTCGTGACCCATGGCGATGCCTGCTTGCCGAATATCATGGTGGA
AAATGGCCGCTTTTCTGGATTCATCGACTGTGGCCGGCTGGGTGTGGCGGACCGCTATCAGGACATAGCG
TTGGCTACCCGTGATATTGCTGAAGAGCTTGGCGGCGAATGGGCTGACCGCTTCCTCGTGCTTTACGGTA
TCGCCGCTCCCGATTCGCAGCGCATCGCCTTCTATCGCCTTCTTGACGAGTTCTTCTGAGCGGGACTCTG
GGGTTCGAAATGACCGACCAAGCGACGCCCAACCTGCCATCACGAGATTTCGATTCCACCGCCGCCTTCT
ATGAAAGGTTGGGCTTCGGAATCGTTTTCCGGGACGCCGGCTGGATGATCCTCCAGCGCGGGGATCTCAT
GCTGGAGTTCTTCGCCCACCCTAGGGGGAGGCTAACTGAAACACGGAAGGAGACAATACCGGAAGGAACC
CGCGCTATGACGGCAATAAAAAGACAGAATAAAACGCACGGTGTTGGGTCGTTTGTTCATAAACGCGGGG
TTCGGTCCCAGGGCTGGCACTCTGTCGATACCCCACCGAGACCCCATTGGGGCCAATACGCCCGCGTTTC
TTCCTTTTCCCCACCCCACCCCCCAAGTTCGGGTGAAGGCCCAGGGCTCGCAGCCAACGTCGGGGCGGCA
GGCCCTGCCATAGCCTCAGGTTACTCATATATACTTTAGATTGATTTAAAACTTCATTTTTAATTTAAAA
GGATCTAGGTGAAGATCCTTTTTGATAATCTCATGACCAAAATCCCTTAACGTGAGTTTTCGTTCCACTG
AGCGTCAGACCCCGTAGAAAAGATCAAAGGATCTTCTTGAGATCCTTTTTTTCTGCGCGTAATCTGCTGC
TTGCAAACAAAAAAACCACCGCTACCAGCGGTGGTTTGTTTGCCGGATCAAGAGCTACCAACTCTTTTTC
CGAAGGTAACTGGCTTCAGCAGAGCGCAGATACCAAATACTGTCCTTCTAGTGTAGCCGTAGTTAGGCCA
CCACTTCAAGAACTCTGTAGCACCGCCTACATACCTCGCTCTGCTAATCCTGTTACCAGTGGCTGCTGCC
AGTGGCGATAAGTCGTGTCTTACCGGGTTGGACTCAAGACGATAGTTACCGGATAAGGCGCAGCGGTCGG
GCTGAACGGGGGGTTCGTGCACACAGCCCAGCTTGGAGCGAACGACCTACACCGAACTGAGATACCTACA
GCGTGAGCTATGAGAAAGCGCCACGCTTCCCGAAGGGAGAAAGGCGGACAGGTATCCGGTAAGCGGCAGG
GTCGGAACAGGAGAGCGCACGAGGGAGCTTCCAGGGGGAAACGCCTGGTATCTTTATAGTCCTGTCGGGT
TTCGCCACCTCTGACTTGAGCGTCGATTTTTGTGATGCTCGTCAGGGGGGCGGAGCCTATGGAAAAACGC
CAGCAACGCGGCCTTTTTACGGTTCCTGGCCTTTTGCTGGCCTTTTGCTCACATGTTCTTTCCTGCGTTA
TCCCCTGATTCTGTGGATAACCGTATTACCGCCATGCATTAGTTAT
