>Addgene plasmid #52672 | PSD-95_Y12E-pTagRFP | addgene partial sequence | sequence record 84129 | SV40pA-R 5'-GAAATTTGTGATGCTATTGC-3'
AACAAGTTAACAACAACAATTGCATTCATTTTATGTTTCAGGTTCAGGGGGAGGTGTGGGAGGTTTTTTA
AAGCAAGTAAAACCTCTACAAATGTGGTATGGCTGATTATGATCTAGAGTCGCGGCCGCTCAATTAAGTT
TGTGCCCCAGTTTGCTAGGGAGGTCGCAGTATCTGGCCACAGCCACCTCGTGCTGCTCGACGTAGGTCTC
TTTGTCGGCCTCCTTGATTCTTTCCAGTCTGTGGTCCACATAGTAGACGCCGGGCATCTTGAGGTTCTTA
GCGGGTTTCTTGGATCTGTATGTGGTCTTGAAGTTGCAGATCAGGTGGCCCCCGCCCACGAGCTTCAGGG
CCATGTCGCTTCTGCCTTCCAGGCCGCCGTCAGCGGGGTACAGCATCTCGGTGTTGGCCTCCCAGCCGAG
TGTTTTCTTCTGCATCACAGGGCCGTTGGATGGGAAGTTCACCCCTCTGATCTTGACGTTGTAGATGAGG
CAGCCGTCCTGGAGGCTGGTGTCCTGGGTAGCGGTCAGCACGCCCCCGTCTTCGTATGTGGTGACTCTCT
CCCATGTGAAGCCCTCAGGGAAGGACTGCTTAAAGAAGTCGGGGATGCCCTGGGTGTGGTTGATGAAGGT
TCTGCTGCCGTACATGAAGCTGGTAGCCAGGATGTCGAAGGCGAAGGGGAGAGGGCCGCCCTCGACCACC
TTGATTCTCATGGTCTGGGTGCCCTCGTAGGGCTTGCCTTCGCCCTCGGATGTGCACTTGAAGTGGTGGT
TGTTCACGGTGCCCTCCATGTACAGCTTCATGTGCATGTTCTCCTTAATCAGCTCTTCGCCCTTAGACAC
CATGGTGGCGACCGGTGGATCCCGGGCCCGCGGTACCGTCGACTGC
