>Addgene plasmid #52672 | PSD-95_Y12E-pTagRFP | addgene partial sequence | sequence record 84131 | mTagBFP-R 5'-gtgccctccatgtacagctt-3'
CTTCGCCCTTAGACACCATGGTGGCGACCGGTGGATCCCGGGCCCGCGGTACCGTCGACTGCAGAATTCC
GAGTCTCTCTCGGGCTGGGACCCAGATGTAGGGGCCTGAGAGGTCTTCAATGACACGTTTCACTTTGTGA
TAGATCTCTTCAAAGCTGTCGCCCTCTACGATGGCTGAGAAGCACTCTGTGAACTCCTGCTCCAGCTTCG
TGGCTCTGTCGAAGGCTTTCCGGGCTTGCTCCTCTGTGATCCGCTTATTGATCTCTAGCACATTCTCCAG
GGAGCGGGGACGGATGAAGATGGCGATGGGGTGCAGGTGGGCCGCCTGCAGCCGCCGCACGGCATTGGCC
GAGACATCGAGGATGCAGTGCTTCCCCTGCTCTGCTACCTCTCGCACAGACTGGACGCTGGTCCCATAGA
GGTGGCTGTTGTACTGGCCAGCCTCAATGAACTTGTGTGCCTGGATGTCCTTCTCCATTTTCTCCCGGGA
GGAGACAAAGTGGTAATCCCGGCCGTCTATCTCATATTCCCGCTTAGGACGTGTCGTATGAGGGACACAG
GATCCAAACTTGTCGGGGAACTCGGAGAGAAGATCATCGTTGGCACGGTCTTTGGTGGGTCCAAGGATGA
TGATGGGACGAGCATAGTGCACTTCCATCTGGGTCACCGTCTCATAGCTCAGAACCGAGTCTTCTCGACC
CTGTGATCCAGAGCTGGAGCCCCAGTCCTTGGCCTTTAACCTTGACCACTCTCGTCGCTCGACCCGCCGT
TTGCTGGGAATGAAGCCAATGTCGTCGGTCTCACTGTCGGAGTGGACCCGCCGTGCTTGCCACCACTCTT
CGTCACCAGCGTCAATGACATGAAGCACATCCCCGAAGCGGAAGCTCAGGGCCTGGCTCAAGAAACCGCA
GTCCTTGGTCTTGTCGTAATCAAACAGGGCCCTAATGTAGAAGCCCCTCTTGGGGTTGCTTCGCAAGGAT
GCAGTCCCTGAGCCTAGGCTACTATTCATGAGCTGTTCCC
