>Addgene plasmid #52672 | PSD-95_Y12E-pTagRFP | addgene partial sequence | sequence record 84132 | CMV-F 5'-CGCAAATGGGCGGTAGGCGTG-3'
TTAGCAGAGCTGGTTTAGTGAACCGTCAGATCCGCTAGCGCTACCGGACTCAGATCTCGAGCTCAAGCTT
GCCACCATGGACTGTCTCTGTATAGTGACAACCAAGAAAGAGCGCTACCAAGATGAAGACACGCCCCCTC
TGGAACACAGCCCGGCCCACCTCCCCAACCAGGCCAATTCTCCCCCTGTGATTGTCAACACGGACACCCT
AGAAGCCCCAGGATATGAGTTGCAGGTGAATGGAACAGAGGGGGAGATGGAGTATGAGGAGATCACATTG
GAAAGGGGTAACTCAGGTCTGGGCTTCAGCATCGCAGGTGGCACTGACAACCCGCACATCGGTGACGACC
CGTCCATTTTTATCACCAAGATCATTCCTGGTGGGGCTGCAGCCCAGGATGGCCGCCTCAGGGTCAATGA
CAGCATCCTGTTTGTAAATGAAGTGGATGTTCGGGAGGTGACCCATTCAGCTGCGGTGGAGGCCCTCAAA
GAGGCAGGTTCCATCGTTCGCCTCTATGTCATGCGCCGGAAACCCCCAGCCGAAAAGGTCATGGAGATCA
AACTCATCAAAGGGCCTAAAGGACTTGGCTTCAGCATTGCGGGGGGCGTTGGGAACCAGCACATCCCTGG
AGATAACAGCATCTATGTAACGAAGATCATCGAAGGAGGTGCTGCCCACAAGGATGGCAGGTTGCAGATT
GGAGACAAGATCCTGGCGGTCAACAGTGTGGGGCTGGAGGACGTCATGCACGAGGATGCCGTGGCAGCCC
TGAAGAACACATATGACGTTGTGTACCTAAAGGTGGCCAAGCCCAGCAATGCCTACCTGAGTGACAGCTA
TGCTCCCCCAGACATCACAACCTCGTATTCTCAGCACCTG
